>Addgene plasmid #120234 | pCAP03-ermE*p | depositor full sequence | sequence record 227932 | pCAP03-ermE*p sequence 11601 bps
CCTACAACAACTAAGAAAATGGCTATCATGCGGAAGCTGGTGAGAAGAACAGCATCGGGACAAGGGAAGG
AAGAACAAAGACAAAGAAAACAAAAGAAAGCAATTGAAAACAAAACAAAACAATTTTCATTCCTTCTCTT
ATCATTCCTTTTCTTTTCTTTTCTCTCATTCAACGCACTCCATCGTATCCGTATTCCTCTTATTTTTTCT
CTTTCTCTATATCCATTTCTTTCTCTCTAGGTGTGTCCTCTCTCTCTCTTCAATTTCTCTACTCCGCATT
CCAACGCATCCTTCCCCCAACCTCCCATTTCCTCCTTACGGCCCGATAGCGATCGTCTTTCCCTCGCTAT
CACTCGCTACCGGCCCCTCCTCTGCACCGTAACCTCCTACGTATTTACCATATCATAAAGTTTTTTCCGA
CGCTTATCGCTGACCCCCTGTCGCCCTCCTATTGGCTTCCGGATTATCTTCTTGTCCATAAGGTGATCCA
TGCTTCCTGAAGATTCCCGAAATGTGTCCACTTTGGCGGGGAATCATTCCATCCACTTCTTTCTCTCTCG
CTTTCCTCATTCGGCGCTCCCCTTCCGCGTCTCATTGGTCTTCCGCTCCGTTTTTGCTTTGCCGATGTTA
CTTGGGGAGAGGTGCGATAATCCTTTCGCAAAAACTCGGTTTGACGCCTCCCATGGTATAAATAGTGGCT
CGAGCATTCAAATATGTATCCGCTCATGAGACAATAACCCTGATAAATGCTTCAATCATGATTGAAAAAG
GAAGAGTATGAGTATTCAACATTTCCGTGTCGCCCTTATTCCCTTTTTTGCGGCATTTTGCCTTCCTGTT
TTTGCTCACCCAGAAACGCTGGTGAAAGTAAAAGATGCTGAAGATCAGTTGGGTGCACGAGTGGGTTACA
TCGAACTGGATCTCAACAGCGGTAAGATCCTTGAGAGTTTTCGCCCCGAAGAACGTTTTCCAATGATGAG
CACTTTTAAAGTTCTGCTATGTGGCGCGGTATTATCCCGTATTGACGCCGGGCAAGAGCAACTCGGTCGC
CGCATACACTATTCTCAGAATGACTTGGTTGAGTACTCACCAGTCACAGAAAAGCATCTTACGGATGGCA
TGACAGTAAGAGAATTATGCAGTGCTGCCATAACCATGAGTGATAACACTGCGGCCAACTTACTTCTGAC
AACGATCGGAGGACCGAAGGAGCTAACCGCTTTTTTGCACAACATGGGGGATCATGTAACTCGCCTTGAT
CGTTGGGAACCGGAGCTGAATGAAGCCATACCAAACGACGAGCGTGACACCACGATGCCTGTAGCAATGG
CAACAACGTTGCGCAAACTATTAACTGGCGAACTACTTACTCTAGCTTCCCGGCAACAATTAATAGACTG
GATGGAGGCGGATAAAGTTGCAGGACCACTTCTGCGCTCGGCCCTTCCGGCTGGCTGGTTTATTGCTGAT
AAATCTGGAGCCGGTGAGCGTGGGTCTCGCGGTATCATTGCAGCACTGGGGCCAGATGGTAAGCCCTCCC
GTATCGTAGTTATCTACACGACGGGGAGTCAGGCAACTATGGATGAACGAAATAGACAGATCGCTGAGAT
AGGTGCCTCACTGATTAAGCATTGGTAACATATGTGGTGCACGCGGTCGATCTTGACGGCTGGCGAGAGG
TGCGGGGAGGATCTGACCGACGCGGTCCACACGTGGCACCGCGATGCTGTTGTGGGCACAATCGTGCCGG
TTGGTAGGATCCAGCGGTCCAACGCACCCCAGGAGGTCCCCATTCGAAAGCTACATATAAGGAACGTGCT
GCTACTCATCCTAGTCCTGTTGCTGCCAAGCTATTTAATATCATGCACGAAAAGCAAACAAACTTGTGTG
CTTCATTGGATGTTCGTACCACCAAGGAATTACTGGAGTTAGTTGAAGCATTAGGTCCCAAAATTTGTTT
ACTAAAAACACATGTGGATATCTTGACTGATTTTTCCATGGAGGGCACAGTTAAGCCGCTAAAGGCATTA
TCCGCCAAGTACAATTTTTTACTCTTCGAAGACAGAAAATTTGCTGACATTGGTAATACAGTCAAATTGC
AGTACTCTGCGGGTGTATACAGAATAGCAGAATGGGCAGACATTACGAATGCACACGGTGTGGTGGGCCC
AGGTATTGTTAGCGGTTTGAAGCAGGCGGCGGAAGAAGTAACAAAGGAACCTAGAGGCCTTTTGATGTTA
GCAGAATTGTCATGCAAGGGCTCCCTAGCTACTGGAGAATATACTAAGGGTACTGTTGACATTGCGAAGA
GCGACAAAGATTTTGTTATCGGCTTTATTGCTCAAAGAGACATGGGTGGAAGAGATGAAGGTTACGATTG
GTTGATTATGACACCCGGTGTGGGTTTAGATGACAAGGGAGACGCATTGGGTCAACAGTATAGAACCGTG
GATGATGTGGTCTCTACAGGATCTGACATTATTATTGTTGGAAGAGGACTATTTGCAAAGGGAAGGGATG
CTAAGGTAGAGGGTGAACGTTACAGAAAAGCAGGCTGGGAAGCATATTTGAGAAGATGCGGCCAGCAAAA
CTAAGGTACCTGTATTTAGAAAAATAAACAAATAGGGGTTCCGCGCACATTTCCCCGAAAAGTGCCACCT
GGGTCCTTTTCATCACGTGCTATAAAAATAATTATAATTTAAATTTTTTAATATAAATATATAAATTAAA
AATAGAAAGTAAAAAAAGAAATTAAAGAAAAAATAGTTTTTGTTTTCCGAAGATGTAAAAGACTCTAGGG
GGATCGCCAACAAATACTACCTTTTATCTTGCTCTTCCTGCTCTCAGGTATTAATGCCGAATTGTTTCAT
CTTGTCTGTGTAGAAGACCACACACGAAAATCCTGTGATTTTACATTTTACTTATCGTTAATCGAATGTA
TATCTATTTAATCTGCTTTTCTTGTCTAATAAATATATATGTAAAGTACGCTTTTTGTTGAAATTTTTTA
AACCTTTGTTTATTTTTTTTTCTTCATTCCGTAACTCTTCTACCTTCTTTATTTACTTTCTAAAATCCAA
ATACAAAACATAAAAATAAATAAACACAGAGTAAATTCCCAAATTATTCCATCATTAAAAGATACGAGGC
GCGTGTAAGTTACAGGCAAGCGATCCGTCCTAAGAAACCATTATTATCATGACATTAACCTATAAAAATA
GGCGTATCACGAGGCCCTTTCGTCTCGCGCGTTTCGGTGATGACGGTGAAAACCTCTGACACATGCAGCT
CCCGGAGACGGTCACAGCTTGTCTGTAAGCGGATGCCGGGAGCAGACAAGCCCGTCAGGGCGCGTCAGCG
GGTGTTGGCGGGTGTCGGGGCTGGCTTAACTATGCGGCATCAGAGCAGATTGTACTGAGAGTGCACCATA
GATCACGACATTACTATATATATAATATAGGAAGCATTTAATAGACAGCATCGTAATATATGTGTACTTT
GCAGTTATGACGCCAGATGGCAGTAGTGGAAGATATTCTTTATTGAAAAATAGCTTGTCACCTTACGTAC
AATCTTGATCCGGAGCTTTTCTTTTTTTGCCGATTAAGAATTAATTCGGTCGAAAAAAGAAAAGGAGAGG
GCCAAGAGGGAGGGCATTGGTGACTATTGAGCACGTGAGTATACGTGATTAAGCACACAAAGGCAGCTTG
GAGTATGTCTGTTATTAATTTCACAGGTAGTTCTGGTCCATTGGTGAAAGTTTGCGGCTTGCAGAGCACA
GAGGCCGCAGAATGTGCTCTAGATTCCGATGCTGACTTGCTGGGTATTATATGTGTGCCCAATAGAAAGA
GAACAATTGACCCGGTTATTGCAAGGAAAATTTCAAGTCTTGTAAAAGCATATAAAAATAGTTCAGGCAC
TCCGAAATACTTGGTTGGCGTGTTTCGTAATCAACCTAAGGAGGATGTTTTGGCTCTGGTCAATGATTAC
GGCATTGATATCGTCCAACTGCATGGAGATGAGTCGTGGCAAGAATACCAAGAGTTCCTCGGTTTGCCAG
TTATTAAAAGACTCGTATTTCCAAAAGACTGCAACATACTACTCAGTGCAGCTTCACAGAAACCTCATTC
GTTTATTCCCTTGTTTGATTCAGAAGCAGGTGGGACAGGTGAACTTTTGGATTGGAACTCGATTTCTGAC
TGGGTTGGAAGGCAAGAGAGCCCCGAAAGCTTACATTTTATGTTAGCTGGTGGACTGACGCCAGAAAATG
TTGGTGATGCGCTTAGATTAAATGGCGTTATTGGTGTTGATGTAAGCGGAGGTGTGGAGACAAATGGTGT
AAAAGACTCTAACAAAATAGCAAATTTCGTCAAAAATGCTAAGAAATAGGTTATTACTGAGTAGTATTTA
TTTAAGTATTGTTTGTGCACTTGCCGATCTATGCGGTGTGAAATACCGCACAGATGCGTAAGGAGAAAAT
ACCGCATCAGGAAATTGTAAGCGTTAATATTTTGTTAAAATTCGCGTTAAATTTTTGTTAAATCAGCTCA
TTTTTTAACCAATAGGCCGAAATCGGCAAAATCCCTTATAAATCAAAAGAATAGACCGAGATAGGGT
[37 nt withheld, positions 4618-4654]
AAAGAACGTGGACTCCAACGTCAAAGG
[42 nt withheld, positions 4682-4723]
TAACTGTCAGACCAAGTTTACTCATATATACTTTAGATTGATTTAAAACTTCATTTTTAATTTAAAAGGA
TCTAGGTGAAGATCCTTTTTGATAATCTCATGACCAAAATCCCTTAACGTGAGTTTTCGTTCCACTGAGC
GTCAGACCCCGTAGAAAAGATCAAAGGATCTTCTTGAGATCCTTTTTTTCTGCGCGTAATCTGCTGCTTG
CAAACAAAAAAACCACCGCTACCAGCGGTGGTTTGTTTGCCGGATCAAGAGCTACCAACTCTTTTTCCGA
AGGTAACTGGCTTCAGCAGAGCGCAGATACCAAATACTGTCCTTCTAGTGTAGCCGTAGTTAGGCCACCA
CTTCAAGAACTCTGTAGCACCGCCTACATACCTCGCTCTGCTAATCCTGTTACCAGTGGCTGCTGCCAGT
GGCGATAAGTCGTGTCCTACCGGGTTGGACTCAAGACGATAGTTACCGGATAAGGCGCAGCGGTCGGGCT
GAACGGGGGGTTCGTGCACACAGCCCAGCTTGGAGCGAACGACCTACACCGAACTGAGATACCTACAGCG
TGAGCTATGAGAAAGCGCCACGCTTCCCGAAGGGAGAAAGGCGGACAGGTATCCGGTAAGCGGCAGGGTC
GGAACAGGAGAGCGCACGAGGGAGCTTCCAGGGGGAAACGCCTGGTATCTTTATAGTCCTGTCGGGTTTC
GCCACCTCTGACTTGAGCGTCGATTTTTGTGATGCTCGTCAGGGGGGCGGAGCCTATGGAAAAACGCCAG
CAACGCGGCCTTTTTACGGTTCCTGGCCTTTTGCTGGCCTTTTGCTGGCCTTTTGCTCACATGTTCTTTC
CTGCGTTATCCCCTGATTCTGTGGATAACCGTATTACCGCCTTTGAGTGAGCTGATACCGCTCGCCGCAG
CCGAACGACCGAGCGCAGCGAGTCAGTGAGCGAGGAAGCGGAAGAGCGCTGACTTCCGCGTTTCCAGACT
TTACGAAACACGGAAACCGAAGACCATTCATGTTGTTGCTCAGGTCGCAGACGTTTTGCAGCAGCAGTCG
CTTCACGTTCGCTCGCGTATCGGTGATTCATTCTGCTAACCAGTAAGGCAACCCCGCCAGCCTAGCCGGG
TCCTCAACGACAGGAGCACGATCATGCGCACCCGTCAGATCCAGACATGATAAGATACATTGATGAGTTT
GGACAAACCACAACTAGAATGCAGTGAAAAAAATGCTTTATTTGTGAAATTTGTGATGCTATTGCTTTAT
TTGTAACCATTATAAGCTGCAATAAACAAGTTAACAACAACAATTGCATTCATTTTATGTTTCAGGTTCA
GGGGGAGGTGTGGGAGGTTTTTTAAAGCAAGTAAAACCTCTACAAATGTGGTATGGCTGATTATGATCTC
TAGTCAAGGCACTATACATCAAATATTCCTTATTAACCCCTTTACAAATTAAAAAGCTAAAGGTACACAA
TTTTTGAGCATAGTTATTAATAGCAGACACTCTATGCCTGTGTGGAGTAAGAAAAAACAGTATGTTATGA
TTATAACTGTTATGCCTACTTATAAAGGTTACAGAATATTTTTCCATAATTTTCTTGTATAGCAGTGCAG
CTTTTTCCTTTGTGGTGTAAATAGCAAAGCAAGCAAGAGTTCTATTACTAAACACAGCATGACTCAAAAA
ACTTAGCAATTCTGAAGGAAAGTCCTTGGGGTCTTCTACCTTTCTCTTCTTTTTTGGAGGAGTAGAATGT
TGAGAGTCAGCAGTAGCCTCATCATCACTAGATGGCATTTCTTCTGAGCAAAACAGGTTTTCCTCATTAA
AGGCATTCCACCACTGCTCCCATTCATCAGTTTCCATAGGTTGGAATCTAAAATACACAAACAATTAGAA
TCAGTAGTTTAACACATTATACACTTAAAAATTTTATATTTACCTTAGAGCTTTAAATCTCTGTAGGTAG
TTTGTCCAATTATGTCACACCACAGAAGTAAGGTTCCTTCACAAAGATCCGGACCAAAGCGGCCATCGTG
CCTCCCCACTCCTGCAGTTCGGGGGCATGGATGCGCGGATAGCCGCTGCTGGTTTCCTGGATGCCGACGG
ATTTGCACTGCCGGTAGAACTCCGCGAGGTCGTCCAGCCTCAGGCAGCAGCTGAACCAACTCGCGAGGGG
ATCGAGCCCGGGGTGGGCGAAGAACTCCAGCATGAGATCCCCGCGCTGGAGGATCATCCAGCCGGCGTCC
CGGAAAACGATTCCGAAGCCCAACCTTTCATAGAAGGCGGCGGTGGAATCGAAATCTCGTGATGGCAGGT
TGGGCGTCGCTTGGTCGGTCATTTCGAACCCCAGAGTCCCGCTCAGAAGAACTCGTCAAGAAGGCGATAG
AAGGCGATGCGCTGCGAATCGGGAGCGGCGATACCGTAAAGCACGAGGAAGCGGTCAGCCCATTCGCCGC
CAAGCTCTTCAGCAATATCACGGGTAGCCAACGCTATGTCCTGATAGCGGTCCGCCACACCCAGCCGGCC
ACAGTCGATGAATCCAGAAAAGCGGCCATTTTCCACCATGATATTCGGCAAGCAGGCATCGCCATGGGTC
ACGACGAGATCCTCGCCGTCGGGCATCCGCGCCTTGAGCCTGGCGAACAGTTCGGCTGGCGCGAGCCCCT
GATGCTCTTCGTCCAGATCATCCTGATCGACAAGACCGGCTTCCATCCGAGTACGTGCTCGCTCGATGCG
ATGTTTCGCTTGGTGGTCGAATGGGCAGGTAGCCGGATCAAGCGTATGCAGCCGCCGCATTGCATCAGCC
ATGATGGATACTTTCTCGGCAGGAGCAAGGTGAGATGACAGGAGATCCTGCCCCGGCACTTCGCCCAATA
GCAGCCAGTCCCTTCCCGCTTCAGTGACAACGTCGAGCACAGCTGCGCAAGGAACGCCCGTCGTGGCCAG
CCACGATAGCCGCGCTGCCTCGTCTTGGAGTTCATTCAGGGCACCGGACAGGTCGGTCTTGACAAAAAGA
ACCGGGCGCCCCTGCGCTGACAGCCGGAACACGGCGGCATCAGAGCAGCCGATTGTCTGTTGTGCCCAGT
CATAGCCGAATAGCCTCTCCACCCAAGCGGCCGGAGAACCTGCGTGCAATCCATCTTGTTCAATCATGCG
AAACGATCCTCATCCTGTCTCTTGATCAGATCTTGATCCCCTGCGCCATCAGATCCTTGGCGGCAAGAAA
GCCATCCAGTTTACTTTGCAGGGCTTCCCAACCTTACCAGAGGGCGCCCCAGCTGGCAATTCCGGTTCGC
TTGCTGTCCATAAAACCGCCCAGTCTAGCTATCGCCATGTAAGCCCACTGCAAGCTACCTGCTTTCTCTT
TGCGCTTGCGTTTTCCCTTGTCCAGATAGCCCAGTAGCTGACATTCATCCGGGGTCAGCACCGTTTCTGC
GGACTGGCTTTCTACGTGTTCCGCTTCCTTTAGCAGCCCTTGCGCCCTGAGTGCTTGCGGCAGCGTGAGA
GCTCATGAGCGGAGAACGAGATGACGTTGGAGGGGCAAGGTCGCGCTGATTGCTGGGGCAACACGTGGAG
CGGATCGGGGATTGTCTTTCTTCAGCTCGCTGATGATATGCTGACGCTCAATGCCGTTTGGCCTCCGACT
AACGAAAATCCCGCATTTGGACGGCTGATCCGATTGGCACGGCGGACGGCGAATGGCGGAGCAGACGCTC
GTCCGGGGGCAATGAGATATGAAAAAGCCTGAACTCACCGCGACGTATCGGGCCCTGGCCAGCTAGCTAG
AGTCGACCTGCAGGTCCCCGGGGATCGGTCTTGCCTTGCTCGTCGGTGATGTACTTCACCAGCTCCGCGA
AGTCGCTCTTCTTGATGGAGCGCATGGGGACGTGCTTGGCAATCACGCGCACCCCCCGGCCGTTTTAGCG
GCTAAAAAAGTCATGGCTCTGCCCTCGGGCGGACCACGCCCATCATGACCTTGCCAAGCTCGTCCTGCTT
CTCTTCGATCTTCGCCAGCAGGGCGAGGATCGTGGCATCACCGAACCGCGCCGTGCGCGGGTCGTCGGTG
AGCCAGAGTTTCAGCAGGCCGCCCAGGCGGCCCAGGTCGCCATTGATGCGGGCCAGCTCGCGGACGTGCT
CATAGTCCACGACGCCCGTGATTTTGTAGCCCTGGCCGACGGCCAGCAGGTAGGCCGACAGGCTCATGCC
GGCCGCCGCCGCCTTTTCCTCAATCGCTCTTCGTTCGTCTGGAAGGCAGTACACCTTGATAGGTGGGCTG
CCCTTCCTGGTTGGCTTGGTTTCATCAGCCATCCGCTTGCCCTCATCTGTTACGCCGGCGGTAGCCGGCC
AGCCTCGCAGAGCAGGATTCCCGTTGAGCACCGCCAGGTGCGAATAAGGGACAGTGAAGAAGGAACACCC
GCTCGCGGGTGGGCCTACTTCACCTATCCTGCCCGGCTGACGCCGTTGGATACACCAAGGAAAGTCTACA
CGAACCCTTTGGCAAAATCCTGTATATCGTGCGAAAAAGGATGGATATACCGAAAAAATCGCTATAATGA
CCCCGAAGCAGGGTTATGCAGCGGAAAAGATCCGTCGACCTGCAGGCATGCAAGCTCTAGCGATTCCAGA
CGTCCCGAAGGCGTGGCGCGGCTTCCCCGTGCCGGAGCAATCGCCCTGGGTGGGTTACACGACGCCCCTC
TATGGCCCGTACTGACGGACACACCGAAGCCCCGGCGGCAACCCTCAGCGGATGCCCCGGGGCTTCACGT
TTTCCCAGGTCAGAAGCGGTTTTCGGGAGTAGTGCCCCAACTGGGGTAACCTTTGAGTTCTCTCAGTTGG
GGGCGTAGGGTCGCCGACATGACACAAGGGGTTGTGACCGGGGTGGACACGTACGCGGGTGCTTACGACC
GTCAGTCGCGCGAGCGCGAAAATTCGAGCGCAGCAAGCCCAGCGACACAGCGTAGCGCCAACGAAGACAA
GGCGGCCGACCTTCAGCGCGAAGTCGAGCGCGACGGGGGCCGGTTCAGGTTCGTCGGGCATTTCAGCGAA
GCGCCGGGCACGTCGGCGTTCGGGACGGCGGAGCGCCCGGAGTTCGAACGCATCCTGAACGAATGCCGCG
CCGGGCGGCTCAACATGATCATTGTCTATGACGTGTCGCGCTTCTCGCGCCTGAAGGTCATGGACGCGAT
TCCGATTGTCTCGGAATTGCTCGCCCTGGGCGTGACGATTGTTTCCACTCAGGAAGGCGTCTTCCGGCAG
GGAAACGTCATGGACCTGATTCACCTGATTATGCGGCTCGACGCGTCGCACAAAGAATCTTCGCTGAAGT
CGGCGAAGATTCTCGACACGAAGAACCTTCAGCGCGAATTGGGCGGGTACGTCGGCGGGAAGGCGCCTTA
CGGCTTCGAGCTTGTTTCGGAGACGAAGGAGATCACGCGCAACGGCCGAATGGTCAATGTCGTCATCAAC
AAGCTTGCGCACTCGACCACTCCCCTTACCGGACCCTTCGAGTTCGAGCCCGACGTAATCCGGTGGTGGT
GGCGTGAGATCAAGACGCACAAACACCTTCCCTTCAAGCCGGGCAGTCAAGCCGCCATTCACCCGGGCAG
CATCACGGGGCTTTGTAAGCGCATGGACGCTGACGCCGTGCCGACCCGGGGCGAGACGATTGGGAAGAAG
ACCGCTTCAAGCGCCTGGGACCCGGCAACCGTTATGCGAATCCTTCGGGCCCCGCGTATTGCGGGCTTCG
CCGCTGAGGTGATCTACAAGAAGAAGCCGGACGGCACGCCGACCACGAAGATTGAGGGTTACCGCATTCA
GCGCGACCCGATCACGCTCCGGCCGGTCGAGCTTGATTGCGGACCGATCATCGAGCCCGCTGAGTGGTAT
GAGCTTCAGGCGTGGTTGGACGGCAGGGGGCGCGGCAAGGGGCTTTCCCGGGGGCAAGCCATTCTGTCCG
CCATGGACAAGCTGTACTGCGAGTGTGGCGCCGTCATGACTTCGAAGCGCGGGGAAGAATCGATCAAGGA
CTCTTACCGCTGCCGTCGCCGGAAGGTGGTCGACCCGTCCGCACCTGGGCAGCACGAAGGCACGTGCAAC
GTCAGCATGGCGGCACTCGACAAGTTCGTTGCGGAACGCATCTTCAACAAGATCAGGCACGCCGAAGGCG
ACGAAGAGACGTTGGCGCTTCTGTGGGAAGCCGCCCGACGCTTCGGCAAGCTCACTGAGGCGCCTGAGAA
GAGCGGCGAACGGGCGAACCTTGTTGCGGAGCGCGCCGACGCCCTGAACGCCCTTGAAGAGCTGTACGAA
GACCGCGCGGCAGGCGCGTACGACGGACCCGTTGGCAGGAAGCACTTCCGGAAGCAACAGGCAGCGCTGA
CGCTCCGGCAGCAAGGGGCGGAAGAGCGGCTTGCCGAACTTGAAGCCGCCGAAGCCCCGAAGCTTCCCCT
TGACCAATGGTTCCCCGAAGACGCCGACGCTGACCCGACCGGCCCTAAGTCGTGGTGGGGGCGCGCGTCA
GTAGACGACAAGCGCGTGTTCGTCGGGCTCTTCGTAGACAAGATCGTTGTCACGAAGTCGACTACGGGCA
GGGGGCAGGGAACGCCCATCGAGAAGCGCGCTTCGATCACGTGGGCGAAGCCGCCGACCGACGACGACGA
AGACGACGCCCAGGACGGCACGGAAGACGTAGCGGCGTAGCGAGACACCCGGGAAGCCTGATCTACGTCT
GTCGAGAAGTTTCTGATCGAAAAGTTCGACAGCGTCTCCGACCTGATGCAGCTCTCGCAGGGCGAAGAAT
CTCGTGCTTTCAGCTTCGATGTAGGAGGGCGTGGATATGTCCTGCGGGTAAATAGCTGCGCCGATGGTTT
CTACAAAGATCGACTAGT
Features (pLannotate 1.2.2; 31 found; start..end, strand, type, name):
      1..698     +  promoter       adh1 promoter (fragment): promoter for the Schizosaccharomyces pombe adh1 gene encoding alcohol dehydrogenase
    705..777     +  promoter       AmpR promoter: bla
    778..1638    +  CDS            AmpR: β-lactamase; bla; confers resistance to ampicillin, carbenicillin, and related antibiotics
   1794..2594    +  CDS            URA3: orotidine-5'-phosphate decarboxylase, required for uracil biosynthesis; S. cerevisiae URA3; yeast auxotrophic marker, counterselectable with 5-fluoroorotic acid (5-FOA)
   2601..2635    -  promoter       AmpR promoter (fragment): bla
   2672..3175    +  misc_feature   CEN/ARS: S. cerevisiae CEN6 centromere fused to an autonomously replicating sequence
   3244..3279    +  CDS            rop (fragment): Rop protein, which maintains plasmids at low copy number; rop
   3381..3430    +  misc_feature   bom (fragment): basis of mobility region from pBR322
   3567..3714    +  promoter       TRP1 promoter: S. cerevisiae TRP1
   3715..4389    +  CDS            TRP1: phosphoribosylanthranilate isomerase, required for tryptophan biosynthesis; S. cerevisiae TRP1; yeast auxotrophic marker
   4440..4491    +  misc_feature   bom (fragment): basis of mobility region from pBR322
   4492..4723    -  rep_origin     M13 ori (fragment) (sequence partly withheld): M13 bacteriophage origin of replication; arrow indicates direction of (+) strand synthesis
   4897..5485    +  rep_origin     ori: high-copy-number ColE1/pMB1/pBR322/pUC origin of replication
   5544..5677    +  rep_origin     RSF ori (fragment): Plasmids containing the RSF 1030 origin of replication can be propagated in E. coli cells that contain additional plasmids with compatible origins.
   5681..5809    +  CDS            YPB1_ECOLX (fragment): Protein predicted: Swiss-Prot protein existence level 4. From Escherichia coli.
   5881..6015    -  polyA_signal   SV40 poly(A) signal: SV40 polyadenylation signal
   6038..6121    -  CDS            large T antigen (fragment): large T antigen from SV40 (simian virus 40)
   6440..6460    -  CDS            SV40 NLS: nuclear localization signal of SV40 (simian virus 40) large T antigen
   6591..6656    -  intron         small t intron: SV40 (simian virus 40) small t antigen intron
   6658..6732    -  CDS            small t antigen (fragment): SV40 (simian virus 40) small t antigen
   6735..7055    -  CDS            ble (fragment): BLE_KLEPN - Experimental evidence at protein level: Swiss-Prot protein existence level 1. Binding protein with a strong affinity to the bleomycin family of antibiotics. Binds to CL990; an antimitotic-antibiotic compound. From Klebsiella pneumoniae.
   7079..7870    -  CDS            neo: KKA2_KLEPN - Also known as kan, nptII. Experimental evidence at protein level: Swiss-Prot protein existence level 1. Resistance to kanamycin, neomycin, paromomycin, ribostamycin, butirosin and gentamicin B. From Klebsiella pneumoniae.
   7902..8249    -  CDS            tnpA (fragment): TN5P_ECOLX - Also known as tnp. Experimental evidence at protein level: Swiss-Prot protein existence level 1. Mediates transposition of transposon Tn5 by a 'cut and paste' mechanism. First, the monomeric transposase binds the 19 bp inverted DNA repeats flanking the transposon. Then, dimerization of the DNA- bound transposase creates a synaptic DNA complex. After nicking of the first DNA strand, excision of the transposon proceeds through a series of intermediates. The transposase then mediates the insertion of the transposon at a new site by strand transfer. The activity of the wild- type tran
   8500..8517    +  misc_feature   MCS (fragment): pUC18/19 multiple cloning site
   8527..8616    -  CDS            traI (fragment): TRAI6_ECOLX - Experimental evidence at protein level: Swiss-Prot protein existence level 1. The initiation process of transfer DNA synthesis requires the interaction of at least three plasmid-specific components (TraH, I, and J) at the transfer origin resulting in the assembly of a specialised nucleoprotein complex - the relaxosome. Site- and strand-specific cleavage at the transfer origin is dependent on TraI and TraJ. From Escherichia coli.
   8654..9025    -  CDS            traJ: oriT-recognizing protein; traJ
   9058..9167    -  oriT           oriT: incP origin of transfer
   9307..9329    +  misc_feature   MCS (fragment): pUC18/19 multiple cloning site
   9487..9586    +  protein_bind   phage φC31 attP: attachment site of phage φC31 phage φC31 integrase
   9596..11413   +  CDS            phage φC31 integrase: integrase from phage φC31
  11438..11595   +  CDS            HygR (fragment): aminoglycoside phosphotransferase from E. coli confers resistance to hygromycin
