>Addgene plasmid #120234 | pCAP03-ermE*p | addgene full sequence | sequence record 233748 | Addgene NGS Result
AAATCGCTATAATGACCCCGAAGCAGGGTTATGCAGCGGAAAAGATCCGTCGACCTGCAGGCATGCAAGC
TCTAGCGATTCCAGACGTCCCGAAGGCGTGGCGCGGCTTCCCCGTGCCGGAGCAATCGCCCTGGGTGGGT
TACACGACGCCCCTCTATGGCCCGTACTGACGGACACACCGAAGCCCCGGCGGCAACCCTCAGCGGATGC
CCCGGGGCTTCACGTTTTCCCAGGTCAGAAGCGGTTTTCGGGAGTAGTGCCCCAACTGGGGTAACCTTTG
AGTTCTCTCAGTTGGGGGCGTAGGGTCGCCGACATGACACAAGGGGTTGTGACCGGGGTGGACACGTACG
CGGGTGCTTACGACCGTCAGTCGCGCGAGCGCGAAAATTCGAGCGCAGCAAGCCCAGCGACACAGCGTAG
CGCCAACGAAGACAAGGCGGCCGACCTTCAGCGCGAAGTCGAGCGCGACGGGGGCCGGTTCAGGTTCGTC
GGGCATTTCAGCGAAGCGCCGGGCACGTCGGCGTTCGGGACGGCGGAGCGCCCGGAGTTCGAACGCATCC
TGAACGAATGCCGCGCCGGGCGGCTCAACATGATCATTGTCTATGACGTGTCGCGCTTCTCGCGCCTGAA
GGTCATGGACGCGATTCCGATTGTCTCGGAATTGCTCGCCCTGGGCGTGACGATTGTTTCCACTCAGGAA
GGCGTCTTCCGGCAGGGAAACGTCATGGACCTGATTCACCTGATTATGCGGCTCGACGCGTCGCACAAAG
AATCTTCGCTGAAGTCGGCGAAGATTCTCGACACGAAGAACCTTCAGCGCGAATTGGGCGGGTACGTCGG
CGGGAAGGCGCCTTACGGCTTCGAGCTTGTTTCGGAGACGAAGGAGATCACGCGCAACGGCCGAATGGTC
AATGTCGTCATCAACAAGCTTGCGCACTCGACCACTCCCCTTACCGGACCCTTCGAGTTCGAGCCCGACG
TAATCCGGTGGTGGTGGCGTGAGATCAAGACGCACAAACACCTTCCCTTCAAGCCGGGCAGTCAAGCCGC
CATTCACCCGGGCAGCATCACGGGGCTTTGTAAGCGCATGGACGCTGACGCCGTGCCGACCCGGGGCGAG
ACGATTGGGAAGAAGACCGCTTCAAGCGCCTGGGACCCGGCAACCGTTATGCGAATCCTTCGGGCCCCGC
GTATTGCGGGCTTCGCCGCTGAGGTGATCTACAAGAAGAAGCCGGACGGCACGCCGACCACGAAGATTGA
GGGTTACCGCATTCAGCGCGACCCGATCACGCTCCGGCCGGTCGAGCTTGATTGCGGACCGATCATCGAG
CCCGCTGAGTGGTATGAGCTTCAGGCGTGGTTGGACGGCAGGGGGCGCGGCAAGGGGCTTTCCCGGGGGC
AAGCCATTCTGTCCGCCATGGACAAGCTGTACTGCGAGTGTGGCGCCGTCATGACTTCGAAGCGCGGGGA
AGAATCGATCAAGGACTCTTACCGCTGCCGTCGCCGGAAGGTGGTCGACCCGTCCGCACCTGGGCAGCAC
GAAGGCACGTGCAACGTCAGCATGGCGGCACTCGACAAGTTCGTTGCGGAACGCATCTTCAACAAGATCA
GGCACGCCGAAGGCGACGAAGAGACGTTGGCGCTTCTGTGGGAAGCCGCCCGACGCTTCGGCAAGCTCAC
TGAGGCGCCTGAGAAGAGCGGCGAACGGGCGAACCTTGTTGCGGAGCGCGCCGACGCCCTGAACGCCCTT
GAAGAGCTGTACGAAGACCGCGCGGCAGGCGCGTACGACGGACCCGTTGGCAGGAAGCACTTCCGGAAGC
AACAGGCAGCGCTGACGCTCCGGCAGCAAGGGGCGGAAGAGCGGCTTGCCGAACTTGAAGCCGCCGAAGC
CCCGAAGCTTCCCCTTGACCAATGGTTCCCCGAAGACGCCGACGCTGACCCGACCGGCCCTAAGTCGTGG
TGGGGGCGCGCGTCAGTAGACGACAAGCGCGTGTTCGTCGGGCTCTTCGTAGACAAGATCGTTGTCACGA
AGTCGACTACGGGCAGGGGGCAGGGAACGCCCATCGAGAAGCGCGCTTCGATCACGTGGGCGAAGCCGCC
GACCGACGACGACGAAGACGACGCCCAGGACGGCACGGAAGACGTAGCGGCGTAGCGAGACACCCGGGAA
GCCTGATCTACGTCTGTCGAGAAGTTTCTGATCGAAAAGTTCGACAGCGTCTCCGACCTGATGCAGCTCT
CGGAGGGCGAAGAATCTCGTGCTTTCAGCTTCGATGTAGGAGGGCGTGGATATGTCCTGCGGGTAAATAG
CTGCGCCGATGGTTTCTACAAAGATCGACTAGTCCTACAACAACTAAGAAAATGGCTATCATGCGGAAGC
TGGTGAGAAGAACAGCATCGGGACAAGGGAAGGAAGAACAAAGACAAAGAAAACAAAAGAAAGCAATTGA
AAACAAAACAAAACAATTTTCATTCCTTCTCTTATCATTCCTTTTCTTTTCTTTTCTCTCATTCAACGCA
CTCCATCGTATCCGTATTCCTCTTATTTTTTCTCTTTCTCTATATCCATTTCTTTCTCTCTAGGTGTGTC
CTCTCTCTCTCTTCAATTTCTCTACTCCGCATTCCAACGCATCCTTCCCCCAACCTCCCATTTCCTCCTT
ACGGCCCGATAGCGATCGTCTTTCCCTCGCTATCACTCGCTACCGGCCCCTCCTCTGCACCGTAACCTCC
TACGTATTTACCATATCATAAAGTTTTTTCCGACGCTTATCGCTGACCCCCTGCCGCCCTCCTATTGGCT
TCCGGATTATCTTCTTGTCCATAAGGTGATCCATGCTTCCTGAAGATTCCCGAAATGTGTCCACTTTGGC
GGGGAATCATTCCATCCACTTCTTTCTCTCTCGCTTTCCTCATTCGGCGCTCCCCTTCCGCGTCTCATTG
GTCTTCCGCTCCGTTTTTGCTTTGCCGATGTTACTTGGGGAGAGGTGCGATAATCCTTTCGCAAAAACTC
GGTTTGACGCCTCCCATGGTATAAATAGTGGCTCGAGCATTCAAATATGTATCCGCTCATGAGACAATAA
CCCTGATAAATGCTTCAATCATGATTGAAAAAGGAAGAGTATGAGTATTCAACATTTCCGTGTCGCCCTT
ATTCCCTTTTTTGCGGCATTTTGCCTTCCTGTTTTTGCTCACCCAGAAACGCTGGTGAAAGTAAAAGATG
CTGAAGATCAGTTGGGTGCACGAGTGGGTTACATCGAACTGGATCTCAACAGCGGTAAGATCCTTGAGAG
TTTTCGCCCCGAAGAACGTTTTCCAATGATGAGCACTTTTAAAGTTCTGCTATGTGGCGCGGTATTATCC
CGTATTGACGCCGGGCAAGAGCAACTCGGTCGCCGCATACACTATTCTCAGAATGACTTGGTTGAGTACT
CACCAGTCACAGAAAAGCATCTTACGGATGGCATGACAGTAAGAGAATTATGCAGTGCTGCCATAACCAT
GAGTGATAACACTGCGGCCAACTTACTTCTGACAACGATCGGAGGACCGAAGGAGCTAACCGCTTTTTTG
CACAACATGGGGGATCATGTAACTCGCCTTGATCGTTGGGAACCGGAGCTGAATGAAGCCATACCAAACG
ACGAGCGTGACACCACGATGCCTGTAGCAATGGCAACAACGTTGCGCAAACTATTAACTGGCGAACTACT
TACTCTAGCTTCCCGGCAACAATTAATAGACTGGATGGAGGCGGATAAAGTTGCAGGACCACTTCTGCGC
TCGGCCCTTCCGGCTGGCTGGTTTATTGCTGATAAATCTGGAGCCGGTGAGCGTGGGTCTCGCGGTATCA
TTGCAGCACTGGGGCCAGATGGTAAGCCCTCCCGTATCGTAGTTATCTACACGACGGGGAGTCAGGCAAC
TATGGATGAACGAAATAGACAGATCGCTGAGATAGGTGCCTCACTGATTAAGCATTGGTAACATATGTGG
TGCACGCGGTCGATCTTGACGGCTGGCGAGAGGTGCGGGGAGGATCTGACCGACGCGGTCCACACGTGGC
ACCGCGATGCTGTTGTGGGCACAATCGTGCCGGTTGGTAGGATCCAGCGGTCCAACGCACCCCAGGAGGT
CCCCATTCGAAAGCTACATATAAGGAACGTGCTGCTACTCATCCTAGTCCTGTTGCTGCCAAGCTATTTA
ATATCATGCACGAAAAGCAAACAAACTTGTGTGCTTCATTGGATGTTCGTACCACCAAGGAATTACTGGA
GTTAGTTGAAGCATTAGGTCCCAAAATTTGTTTACTAAAAACACATGTGGATATCTTGACTGATTTTTCC
ATGGAGGGCACAGTTAAGCCGCTAAAGGCATTATCCGCCAAGTACAATTTTTTACTCTTCGAAGACAGAA
AATTTGCTGACATTGGTAATACAGTCAAATTGCAGTACTCTGCGGGTGTATACAGAATAGCAGAATGGGC
AGACATTACGAATGCACACGGTGTGGTGGGCCCAGGTATTGTTAGCGGTTTGAAGCAGGCGGCGGAAGAA
GTAACAAAGGAACCTAGAGGCCTTTTGATGTTAGCAGAATTGTCATGCAAGGGCTCCCTAGCTACTGGAG
AATATACTAAGGGTACTGTTGACATTGCGAAGAGCGACAAAGATTTTGTTATCGGCTTTATTGCTCAAAG
AGACATGGGTGGAAGAGATGAAGGTTACGATTGGTTGATTATGACACCCGGTGTGGGTTTAGATGACAAG
GGAGACGCATTGGGTCAACAGTATAGAACCGTGGATGATGTGGTCTCTACAGGATCTGACATTATTATTG
TTGGAAGAGGACTATTTGCAAAGGGAAGGGATGCTAAGGTAGAGGGTGAACGTTACAGAAAAGCAGGCTG
GGAAGCATATTTGAGAAGATGCGGCCAGCAAAACTAAGGTACCTGTATTTAGAAAAATAAACAAATAGGG
GTTCCGCGCACATTTCCCCGAAAAGTGCCACCTGGGTCCTTTTCATCACGTGCTATAAAAATAATTATAA
TTTAAATTTTTTAATATAAATATATAAATTAAAAATAGAAAGTAAAAAAAGAAATTAAAGAAAAAATAGT
TTTTGTTTTCCGAAGATGTAAAAGACTCTAGGGGGATCGCCAACAAATACTACCTTTTATCTTGCTCTTC
CTGCTCTCAGGTATTAATGCCGAATTGTTTCATCTTGTCTGTGTAGAAGACCACACACGAAAATCCTGTG
ATTTTACATTTTACTTATCGTTAATCGAATGTATATCTATTTAATCTGCTTTTCTTGTCTAATAAATATA
TATGTAAAGTACGCTTTTTGTTGAAATTTTTTAAACCTTTGTTTATTTTTTTTTCTTCATTCCGTAACTC
TTCTACCTTCTTTATTTACTTTCTAAAATCCAAATACAAAACATAAAAATAAATAAACACAGAGTAAATT
CCCAAATTATTCCATCATTAAAAGATACGAGGCGCGTGTAAGTTACAGGCAAGCGATCCGTCTAAGAAAC
CATTATTATCATGACATTAACCTATAAAAATAGGCGTATCACGAGGCCCTTTCGTCTCGCGCGTTTCGGT
GATGACGGTGAAAACCTCTGACACATGCAGCTCCCGGAGACGGTCACAGCTTGTCTGTAAGCGGATGCCG
GGAGCAGACAAGCCCGTCAGGGCGCGTCAGCGGGTGTTGGCGGGTGTCGGGGCTGGCTTAACTATGCGGC
ATCAGAGCAGATTGTACTGAGAGTGCACCATAGATCACGACATTACTATATATATAATATAGGAAGCATT
TAATAGAACAGCATCGTAATATATGTGTACTTTGCAGTTATGACGCCAGATGGCAGTAGTGGAAGATATT
CTTTATTGAAAAATAGCTTGTCACCTTACGTACAATCTTGATCCGGAGCTTTTCTTTTTTTGCCGATTAA
GAATTAATTCGGTCGAAAAAAGAAAAGGAGAGGGCCAAGAGGGAGGGCATTGGTGACTATTGAGCACGTG
AGTATACGTGATTAAGCACACAAAGGCAGCTTGGAGTATGTCTGTTATTAATTTCACAGGTAGTTCTGGT
CCATTGGTGAAAGTTTGCGGCTTGCAGAGCACAGAGGCCGCAGAATGTGCTCTAGATTCCGATGCTGACT
TGCTGGGTATTATATGTGTGCCCAATAGAAAGAGAACAATTGACCCGGTTATTGCAAGGAAAATTTCAAG
TCTTGTAAAAGCATATAAAAATAGTTCAGGCACTCCGAAATACTTGGTTGGCGTGTTTCGTAATCAACCT
AAGGAGGATGTTTTGGCTCTGGTCAATGATTACGGCATTGATATCGTCCAACTGCATGGAGATGAGTCGT
GGCAAGAATACCAAGAGTTCCTCGGTTTGCCAGTTATTAAAAGACTCGTATTTCCAAAAGACTGCAACAT
ACTACTCAGTGCAGCTTCACAGAAACCTCATTCGTTTATTCCCTTGTTTGATTCAGAAGCAGGTGGGACA
GGTGAACTTTTGGATTGGAACTCGATTTCTGACTGGGTTGGAAGGCAAGAGAGCCCCGAAAGCTTACATT
TTATGTTAGCTGGTGGACTGACGCCAGAAAATGTTGGTGATGCGCTTAGATTAAATGGCGTTATTGGTGT
TGATGTAAGCGGAGGTGTGGAGACAAATGGTGTAAAAGACTCTAACAAAATAGCAAATTTCGTCAAAAAT
GCTAAGAAATAGGTTATTACTGAGTAGTATTTATTTAAGTATTGTTTGTGCACTTGCCGATCTATGCGGT
GTGAAATACCGCACAGATGCGTAAGGAGAAAATACCGCATCAGGAAATTGTAAGCGTTAATATTTTGTTA
AAATTCGCGTTAAATTTTTGTTAAATCAGCTCATTTTTTAACCAATAGGCCGAAATCGGCAAAATCCCTT
ATAAATCAAAAGAATAGACCGAGATAGGGT
[37 nt withheld, positions 6961-6997]
AAAGAACGTGGACTCCAACGTCAAAGG
[42 nt withheld, positions 7025-7066]
TAACTGTCAGACCAAGTTTACTCATATATACTTTAGATTGATTTAAAACTTCATTTTTAATTTAAAAGGA
TCTAGGTGAAGATCCTTTTTGATAATCTCATGACCAAAATCCCTTAACGTGAGTTTTCGTTCCACTGAGC
GTCAGACCCCGTAGAAAAGATCAAAGGATCTTCTTGAGATCCTTTTTTTCTGCGCGTAATCTGCTGCTTG
CAAACAAAAAAACCACCGCTACCAGCGGTGGTTTGTTTGCCGGATCAAGAGCTACCAACTCTTTTTCCGA
AGGTAACTGGCTTCAGCAGAGCGCAGATACCAAATACTGTCCTTCTAGTGTAGCCGTAGTTAGGCCACCA
CTTCAAGAACTCTGTAGCACCGCCTACATACCTCGCTCTGCTAATCCTGTTACCAGTGGCTGCTGCCAGT
GGCGATAAGTCGTGTCTTACCGGGTTGGACTCAAGACGATAGTTACCGGATAAGGCGCAGCGGTCGGGCT
GAACGGGGGGTTCGTGCACACAGCCCAGCTTGGAGCGAACGACCTACACCGAACTGAGATACCTACAGCG
TGAGCTATGAGAAAGCGCCACGCTTCCCGAAGGGAGAAAGGCGGACAGGTATCCGGTAAGCGGCAGGGTC
GGAACAGGAGAGCGCACGAGGGAGCTTCCAGGGGGAAACGCCTGGTATCTTTATAGTCCTGTCGGGTTTC
GCCACCTCTGACTTGAGCGTCGATTTTTGTGATGCTCGTCAGGGGGGCGGAGCCTATGGAAAAACGCCAG
CAACGCGGCCTTTTTACGGTTCCTGGCCTTTTGCTGGCCTTTTGCTCACATGTTCTTTCCTGCGTTATCC
CCTGATTCTGTGGATAACCGTATTACCGCCTTTGAGTGAGCTGATACCGCTCGCCGCAGCCGAACGACCG
AGCGCAGCGAGTCAGTGAGCGAGGAAGCGGAAGAGCGCTGACTTCCGCGTTTCCAGACTTTACGAAACAC
GGAAACCGAAGACCATTCATGTTGTTGCTCAGGTCGCAGACGTTTTGCAGCAGCAGTCGCTTCACGTTCG
CTCGCGTATCGGTGATTCATTCTGCTAACCAGTAAGGCAACCCCGCCAGCCTAGCCGGGTCCTCAACGAC
AGGAGCACGATCATGCGCACCCGTCAGATCCAGACATGATAAGATACATTGATGAGTTTGGACAAACCAC
AACTAGAATGCAGTGAAAAAAATGCTTTATTTGTGAAATTTGTGATGCTATTGCTTTATTTGTAACCATT
ATAAGCTGCAATAAACAAGTTAACAACAACAATTGCATTCATTTTATGTTTCAGGTTCAGGGGGAGGTGT
GGGAGGTTTTTTAAAGCAAGTAAAACCTCTACAAATGTGGTATGGCTGATTATGATCTCTAGTCAAGGCA
CTATACATCAAATATTCCTTATTAACCCCTTTACAAATTAAAAAGCTAAAGGTACACAATTTTTGAGCAT
AGTTATTAATAGCAGACACTCTATGCCTGTGTGGAGTAAGAAAAAACAGTATGTTATGATTATAACTGTT
ATGCCTACTTATAAAGGTTACAGAATATTTTTCCATAATTTTCTTGTATAGCAGTGCAGCTTTTTCCTTT
GTGGTGTAAATAGCAAAGCAAGCAAGAGTTCTATTACTAAACACAGCATGACTCAAAAAACTTAGCAATT
CTGAAGGAAAGTCCTTGGGGTCTTCTACCTTTCTCTTCTTTTTTGGAGGAGTAGAATGTTGAGAGTCAGC
AGTAGCCTCATCATCACTAGATGGCATTTCTTCTGAGCAAAACAGGTTTTCCTCATTAAAGGCATTCCAC
CACTGCTCCCATTCATCAGTTCCATAGGTTGGAATCTAAAATACACAAACAATTAGAATCAGTAGTTTAA
CACATTATACACTTAAAAATTTTATATTTACCTTAGAGCTTTAAATCTCTGTAGGTAGTTTGTCCAATTA
TGTCACACCACAGAAGTAAGGTTCCTTCACAAAGATCCGGACCAAAGCGGCCATCGTGCCTCCCCACTCC
TGCAGTTCGGGGGCATGGATGCGCGGATAGCCGCTGCTGGTTTCCTGGATGCCGACGGATTTGCACTGCC
GGTAGAACTCCGCGAGGTCGTCCAGCCTCAGGCAGCAGCTGAACCAACTCGCGAGGGGATCGAGCCCGGG
GTGGGCGAAGAACTCCAGCATGAGATCCCCGCGCTGGAGGATCATCCAGCCGGCGTCCCGGAAAACGATT
CCGAAGCCCAACCTTTCATAGAAGGCGGCGGTGGAATCGAAATCTCGTGATGGCAGGTTGGGCGTCGCTT
GGTCGGTCATTTCGAACCCCAGAGTCCCGCTCAGAAGAACTCGTCAAGAAGGCGATAGAAGGCGATGCGC
TGCGAATCGGGAGCGGCGATACCGTAAAGCACGAGGAAGCGGTCAGCCCATTCGCCGCCAAGCTCTTCAG
CAATATCACGGGTAGCCAACGCTATGTCCTGATAGCGGTCCGCCACACCCAGCCGGCCACAGTCGATGAA
TCCAGAAAAGCGGCCATTTTCCACCATGATATTCGGCAAGCAGGCATCGCCATGGGTCACGACGAGATCC
TCGCCGTCGGGCATCCGCGCCTTGAGCCTGGCGAACAGTTCGGCTGGCGCGAGCCCCTGATGCTCTTCGT
CCAGATCATCCTGATCGACAAGACCGGCTTCCATCCGAGTACGTGCTCGCTCGATGCGATGTTTCGCTTG
GTGGTCGAATGGGCAGGTAGCCGGATCAAGCGTATGCAGCCGCCGCATTGCATCAGCCATGATGGATACT
TTCTCGGCAGGAGCAAGGTGAGATGACAGGAGATCCTGCCCCGGCACTTCGCCCAATAGCAGCCAGTCCC
TTCCCGCTTCAGTGACAACGTCGAGCACAGCTGCGCAAGGAACGCCCGTCGTGGCCAGCCACGATAGCCG
CGCTGCCTCGTCTTGGAGTTCATTCAGGGCACCGGACAGGTCGGTCTTGACAAAAAGAACCGGGCGCCCC
TGCGCTGACAGCCGGAACACGGCGGCATCAGAGCAGCCGATTGTCTGTTGTGCCCAGTCATAGCCGAATA
GCCTCTCCACCCAAGCGGCCGGAGAACCTGCGTGCAATCCATCTTGTTCAATCATGCGAAACGATCCTCA
TCCTGTCTCTTGATCAGATCTTGATCCCCTGCGCCATCAGATCCTTGGCGGCAAGAAAGCCATCCAGTTT
ACTTTGCAGGGCTTCCCAACCTTACCAGAGGGCGCCCCAGCTGGCAATTCCGGTTCGCTTGCTGTCCATA
AAACCGCCCAGTCTAGCTATCGCCATGTAAGCCCACTGCAAGCTACCTGCTTTCTCTTTGCGCTTGCGTT
TTCCCTTGTCCAGATAGCCCAGTAGCTGACATTCATCCGGGGTCAGCACCGTTTCTGCGGACTGGCTTTC
TACGTGTTCCGCTTCCTTTAGCAGCCCTTGCGCCCTGAGTGCTTGCGGCAGCGTGAGAGCTCATGAGCGG
AGAACGAGATGACGTTGGAGGGGCAAGGTCGCGCTGATTGCTGGGGCAACACGTGGAGCGGATCGGGGAT
TGTCTTTCTTCAGCTCGCTGATGATATGCTGACGCTCAATGCCGTTTGGCCTCCGACTAACGAAAATCCC
GCATTTGGACGGCTGATCCGATTGGCACGGCGGACGGCGAATGGCGGAGCAGACGCTCGTCCGGGGGCAA
TGAGATATGAAAAAGCCTGAACTCACCGCGACGTATCGGGCCCTGGCCAGCTAGCTAGAGTCGACCTGCA
GGTCCCCGGGGATCGGTCTTGCCTTGCTCGTCGGTGATGTACTTCACCAGCTCCGCGAAGTCGCTCTTCT
TGATGGAGCGCATGGGGACGTGCTTGGCAATCACGCGCACCCCCCGGCCGTTTTAGCGGCTAAAAAAGTC
ATGGCTCTGCCCTCGGGCGGACCACGCCCATCATGACCTTGCCAAGCTCGTCCTGCTTCTCTTCGATCTT
CGCCAGCAGGGCGAGGATCGTGGCATCACCGAACCGCGCCGTGCGCGGGTCGTCGGTGAGCCAGAGTTTC
AGCAGGCCGCCCAGGCGGCCCAGGTCGCCATTGATGCGGGCCAGCTCGCGGACGTGCTCATAGTCCACGA
CGCCCGTGATTTTGTAGCCCTGGCCGACGGCCAGCAGGTAGGCCGACAGGCTCATGCCGGCCGCCGCCGC
CTTTTCCTCAATCGCTCTTCGTTCGTCTGGAAGGCAGTACACCTTGATAGGTGGGCTGCCCTTCCTGGTT
GGCTTGGTTTCATCAGCCATCCGCTTGCCCTCATCTGTTACGCCGGCGGTAGCCGGCCAGCCTCGCAGAG
CAGGATTCCCGTTGAGCACCGCCAGGTGCGAATAAGGGACAGTGAAGAAGGAACACCCGCTCGCGGGTGG
GCCTACTTCACCTATCCTGCCCGGCTGACGCCGTTGGATACACCAAGGAAAGTCTACACGAACCCTTTGG
CAAAATCCTGTATATCGTGCGAAAAAGGATGGATATACCGAAA
Features (pLannotate 1.2.2; 30 found; start..end, strand, type, name):
     49..71      +  misc_feature   MCS (fragment): pUC18/19 multiple cloning site
    229..328     +  protein_bind   phage φC31 attP: attachment site of phage φC31 phage φC31 integrase
    338..2155    +  CDS            phage φC31 integrase: integrase from phage φC31
   2180..2337    +  CDS            HygR (fragment): aminoglycoside phosphotransferase from E. coli confers resistance to hygromycin
   2344..3041    +  promoter       adh1 promoter (fragment): promoter for the Schizosaccharomyces pombe adh1 gene encoding alcohol dehydrogenase
   3048..3120    +  promoter       AmpR promoter: bla
   3121..3981    +  CDS            AmpR: β-lactamase; bla; confers resistance to ampicillin, carbenicillin, and related antibiotics
   4137..4937    +  CDS            URA3: orotidine-5'-phosphate decarboxylase, required for uracil biosynthesis; S. cerevisiae URA3; yeast auxotrophic marker, counterselectable with 5-fluoroorotic acid (5-FOA)
   4944..4978    -  promoter       AmpR promoter (fragment): bla
   5015..5518    +  misc_feature   CEN/ARS: S. cerevisiae CEN6 centromere fused to an autonomously replicating sequence
   5586..5621    +  CDS            rop (fragment): Rop protein, which maintains plasmids at low copy number; rop
   5723..5772    +  misc_feature   bom (fragment): basis of mobility region from pBR322
   5910..6057    +  promoter       TRP1 promoter: S. cerevisiae TRP1
   6058..6732    +  CDS            TRP1: phosphoribosylanthranilate isomerase, required for tryptophan biosynthesis; S. cerevisiae TRP1; yeast auxotrophic marker
   6783..6834    +  misc_feature   bom (fragment): basis of mobility region from pBR322
   6835..7066    -  rep_origin     M13 ori (fragment) (sequence partly withheld): M13 bacteriophage origin of replication; arrow indicates direction of (+) strand synthesis
   7240..7828    +  rep_origin     ori: high-copy-number ColE1/pMB1/pBR322/pUC origin of replication
   8013..8141    +  CDS            YPB1_ECOLX (fragment): Protein predicted: Swiss-Prot protein existence level 4. From Escherichia coli.
   8213..8347    -  polyA_signal   SV40 poly(A) signal: SV40 polyadenylation signal
   8370..8453    -  CDS            large T antigen (fragment): large T antigen from SV40 (simian virus 40)
   8772..8792    -  CDS            SV40 NLS: nuclear localization signal of SV40 (simian virus 40) large T antigen
   8922..8987    -  intron         small t intron: SV40 (simian virus 40) small t antigen intron
   8989..9063    -  CDS            small t antigen (fragment): SV40 (simian virus 40) small t antigen
   9066..9386    -  CDS            ble (fragment): BLE_KLEPN - Experimental evidence at protein level: Swiss-Prot protein existence level 1. Binding protein with a strong affinity to the bleomycin family of antibiotics. Binds to CL990; an antimitotic-antibiotic compound. From Klebsiella pneumoniae.
   9410..10201   -  CDS            neo: KKA2_KLEPN - Also known as kan, nptII. Experimental evidence at protein level: Swiss-Prot protein existence level 1. Resistance to kanamycin, neomycin, paromomycin, ribostamycin, butirosin and gentamicin B. From Klebsiella pneumoniae.
  10233..10580   -  CDS            tnpA (fragment): TN5P_ECOLX - Also known as tnp. Experimental evidence at protein level: Swiss-Prot protein existence level 1. Mediates transposition of transposon Tn5 by a 'cut and paste' mechanism. First, the monomeric transposase binds the 19 bp inverted DNA repeats flanking the transposon. Then, dimerization of the DNA- bound transposase creates a synaptic DNA complex. After nicking of the first DNA strand, excision of the transposon proceeds through a series of intermediates. The transposase then mediates the insertion of the transposon at a new site by strand transfer. The activity of the wild- type tran
  10831..10848   +  misc_feature   MCS (fragment): pUC18/19 multiple cloning site
  10858..10947   -  CDS            traI (fragment): TRAI6_ECOLX - Experimental evidence at protein level: Swiss-Prot protein existence level 1. The initiation process of transfer DNA synthesis requires the interaction of at least three plasmid-specific components (TraH, I, and J) at the transfer origin resulting in the assembly of a specialised nucleoprotein complex - the relaxosome. Site- and strand-specific cleavage at the transfer origin is dependent on TraI and TraJ. From Escherichia coli.
  10985..11356   -  CDS            traJ: oriT-recognizing protein; traJ
  11389..11498   -  oriT           oriT: incP origin of transfer
