[The description below was written by a language model from this plasmid's Addgene catalogue record and pLannotate feature annotations shown in this document.]
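Description:
pCAP03-ermE*p is a synthetic-biology template plasmid built on the pCAP03 backbone, a shuttle vector carrying elements for three host types: E. coli, yeast and actinomycetes. In E. coli it replicates from a high-copy ColE1/pUC-type origin and is selected with both kanamycin (the Tn5-derived neo/nptII gene) and ampicillin (bla, with its own promoter). For Saccharomyces cerevisiae it carries a CEN6/ARS element for stable low-copy maintenance, the TRP1 auxotrophic marker with its promoter, and URA3, which is counterselectable with 5-FOA. URA3 lies downstream of a fragment of the Schizosaccharomyces pombe adh1 promoter, but in this construct the bla cassette sits between the two. An incP oriT with traJ allows conjugal mobilisation, and the φC31 integrase gene with its attP site allows site-specific chromosomal integration in a recipient with a matching attachment site. Fragments of SV40, ble, Tn5 transposase, HygR, rop/bom and M13 ori sequences appear to be leftovers from the vector's construction.

The insert, added by Gibson assembly, is a promoter cassette combining the ermE*p promoter, a strong constitutive promoter widely used in Streptomyces, with the ampicillin resistance gene. The automated annotation detects bla and its promoter but does not label ermE*p, so its exact position is not stated in the record. According to the record, the cassette is meant to be PCR-amplified with added homology arms and inserted into a cloned biosynthetic gene cluster, replacing native regulatory sequence, with ampicillin resistance marking successful insertion. The associated work applied this refactoring approach to the cryptic streptophenazine gene cluster. The depositor and sequencing-derived records differ by a few bases in length and in start position but show essentially the same feature order.
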