Addgene plasmid #120234: pCAP03-ermE*p
Purpose: Carries promoter cassette containing ermE*p promoter and ampicillin resistance gene that can be amplified with homology sequence for refactoring.
Depositing lab: Bradley Moore. Depositing organization: University of California, San Diego (UCSD). Publication: Refactoring the Cryptic Streptophenazine Biosynthetic Gene Cluster Unites Phenazine, Polyketide, and Nonribosomal Peptide Biochemistry. Bauman KD, Li J, Murata K, Mantovani SM, Dahesh S, Nizet V, Luhavaya H, Moore BS. Cell Chem Biol. 2019 Feb 15. pii: S2451-9456(19)30038-8. doi: 10.1016/j.chembiol.2019.02.004. PubMed 30853419.
Backbone
  Vector backbone: pCAP03
  Vector type: Synthetic Biology
Growth in bacteria
  Bacterial resistance: Ampicillin and Kanamycin, 100 & 50 μg/mL
  Growth temperature: 37°C
  Growth strain: DH5alpha
  Copy number: High Copy
Gene/Insert
  Gene/Insert name: promoter cassette containing ermE*p promoter and ampicillin resistance gene
  Mutation: bla (amp resistance gene)
  Cloning method: Gibson Cloning
Terms and licenses: Academic/Nonprofit Terms; Industry Terms: Not Available to Industry
How to cite: pCAP03-ermE*p was a gift from Bradley Moore (Addgene plasmid # 120234 ; http://n2t.net/addgene:120234 ; RRID:Addgene_120234)
